>Addgene plasmid #153408 | lvl0 LhGR | addgene full sequence | sequence record 314931 | Addgene NGS Result
GCTTTGAGACCCTGCAGTCCGGCAAAAAAGGGCAAGGTGTCACCACCCTGCCCTTTTTCTTTAAAACCGA
AAAGATTACTTCGCGTTATGCAGGCTTCCTCGCTCACTGACTCGCTGCGCTCGGTCGTTCGGCTGCGGCG
AGCGGTATCAGCTCACTCAAAGGCGGTAATACGGTTATCCACAGAATCAGGGGATAACGCAGGAAAGAAC
ATGTGAGCAAAAGGCCAGCAAAAGGCCAGGAACCGTAAAAAGGCCGCGTTGCTGGCGTTTTTCCACAGGC
TCCGCCCCCCTGACGAGCATCACAAAAATCGACGCTCAAGTCAGAGGTGGCGAAACCCGACAGGACTATA
AAGATACCAGGCGTTTCCCCCTGGAAGCTCCCTCGTGCGCTCTCCTGTTCCGACCCTGCCGCTTACCGGA
TACCTGTCCGCCTTTCTCCCTTCGGGAAGCGTGGCGCTTTCTCATAGCTCACGCTGTAGGTATCTCAGTT
CGGTGTAGGTCGTTCGCTCCAAGCTGGGCTGTGTGCACGAACCCCCCGTTCAGCCCGACCGCTGCGCCTT
ATCCGGTAACTATCGTCTTGAGTCCAACCCGGTAAGACACGACTTATCGCCACTGGCAGCAGCCACTGGT
AACAGGATTAGCAGAGCGAGGTATGTAGGCGGTGCTACAGAGTTCTTGAAGTGGTGGCCTAACTACGGCT
ACACTAGAAGAACAGTATTTGGTATCTGCGCTCTGCTGAAGCCAGTTACCTTCGGAAAAAGAGTTGGTAG
CTCTTGATCCGGCAAACAAACCACCGCTGGTAGCGGTGGTTTTTTTGTTTGCAAGCAGCAGATTACGCGC
AGAAAAAAAGGATCTCAAGAAGATCCTTTGATCTTTTCTACGGGGTCTGACGCTCAGTGGAACGAAAACT
CACGTTAAGGGATTTTGGTCATGAGATTATCAAAAAGGATCTTCACCTAGATCCTTTTAAATTAAAAATG
AAGTTTTAAATCAATCTAAAGTATATATGAGTAAACTTGGTCTGACAGCTCGAGGCTTGGATTCTCACCA
ATAAAAAACGCCCGGCGGCAACCGAGCGTTCTGAACAAATCCAGATGGAGTTCTGAGGTCATTACTGGAT
CTATCAACAGGAGTCCAAGCGAGCTCGATATCAAATTACGCCCCGCCCTGCCACTCATCGCAGTACTGTT
GTAATTCATTAAGCATTCTGCCGACATGGAAGCCATCACAAACGGCATGATGAACCTGAATCGCCAGCGG
CATCAGCACCTTGTCGCCTTGCGTATAATATTTGCCCATGGTGAAAACGGGGGCGAAGAAGTTGTCCATA
TTGGCCACGTTTAAATCAAAACTGGTGAAACTCACCCAGGGATTGGCTGAGACGAAAAACATATTCTCAA
TAAACCCTTTAGGGAAATAGGCCAGGTTTTCACCGTAACACGCCACATCTTGCGAATATATGTGTAGAAA
CTGCCGGAAATCGTCGTGGTATTCACTCCAGAGCGATGAAAACGTTTCAGTTTGCTCATGGAAAACGGTG
TAACAAGGGTGAACACTATCCCATATCACCAGCTCACCGTCTTTCATTGCCATACGAAATTCCGGATGAG
CATTCATCAGGCGGGCAAGAATGTGAATAAAGGCCGGATAAAACTTGTGCTTATTTTTCTTTACGGTCTT
TAAAAAGGCCGTAATATCCAGCTGAACGGTCTGGTTATAGGTACATTGAGCAACTGACTGAAATGCCTCA
AAATGTTCTTTACGATGCCATTGGGATATATCAACGGTGGTATATCCAGTGATTTTTTTCTCCATTTTAG
CTTCCTTAGCTCCTGAAAATCTCGATAACTCAAAAAATACGCCCGGTAGTGATCTTATTTCATTATGGTG
AAAGTTGGAACCTCTTACGTGCCCGATCAACTCGAGTGCCACCTGACGTCTAAGAAACCATTATTATCAT
GACATTAACCTATAAAAATAGGCGTATCACGAGGCAGAATTTCAGATAAAAAAAATCCTTAGCTTTCGCT
AAGGATGATTTCTGGAATTCGGTCTCTAATGGCTAGTGAAGCTCGAAAAACAAAGAAAAAAATCAAAGGG
ATTCAGCAAGCCACTGCAGGAGTCTCACAAGACACTTCGGAAAATCCTAACAAAACAATAGTTCCTGCAG
CATTACCACAGCTCACCCCTACCTTGGTGTCACTGCTGGAGGTGATTGAACCCGAGGTGTTGTATGCAGG
ATATGATAGCTCTGTTCCAGATTCAGCATGGAGAATTATGACCACACTCAACATGTTAGGTGGGCGTCAA
GTGATTGCAGCAGTGAAATGGGCAAAGGCGATACCAGGCTTCAGAAACTTACACCTGGATGACCAAATGA
CCCTGCTACAGTACTCATGGATGTTTCTCATGGCATTTGCCCTGGGTTGGAGATCATACAGACAATCAAG
TGGAAACCTGCTCTGCTTTGCTCCTGATCTGATTATTAATGAGCAGAGAATGTCTCTACCCTGCATGTAT
GACCAATGTAAACACATGCTGTTTGTCTCCTCTGAATTACAAAGATTGCAGGTATCCTATGAAGAGTATC
TCTGTATGAAAACCTTACTGCTTCTCTCCTCAGTTCCTAAGGAAGGTCTGAAGAGCCAAGAGTTATTTGA
TGAGATTCGAATGACTTATATCAAAGAGCTAGGAAAAGCCATCGTCAAAAGGGAAGGGAACTCCAGTCAG
AACTGGCAACGGTTTTACCAACTGACAAAGCTTCTGGACTCCATGCATGAGGTGGTTGAGAATCTCCTTA
CCTACTGCTTCCAGACATTTTTGGATAAGACCATGAGTATTGAATTCCCAGAGATGTTAGCTGAAATCAT
CACTAATCAGATACCAAAATATTCAAATGGAAATATCAAAAAGCTTCTGTTTCATCAAAAATCTACTAGC
AAACCGGTAACGTTATACGACGTCGCTGAATACGCCGGCGTTTCTCATCAAACCGTTTCTAGAGTGGTTA
ACCAGGCTTCACATGTTAGCGCTAAAACCCGGGAAAAAGTTGAAGCTGCCATGGCTGAGCTCAACTACAT
CCCGAACCGTGTTGCGCAGCAGCTGGCTGGTAAACAAAGCTTGCTGATCGGTGTCGCGACCTCGAGCTTG
GCCCTGCACGCGCCGTCGCAAATTGTCGCGGCGATTAAATCTCGCGCCGATCAACTGGGTGCCAGCGTGG
TGGTGTCGATGGTAGAACGAAGCGGCGTCGAAGCCTGTAAAGCGGCGGTGCACAATCTTCTCGCGCAACG
CGTCAGTGGGCTGATCATTAACTATCCGCTGGATGACCAGGATGCCATTGCTGTGGAAGCTGCCTGCACT
AATGTTCCGGCGTTATTTCTTGATGTCTCTGACCAGACACCCATCAACAGTATTATTTTCTCCCATGAGG
ACGGTACGCGACTGGGCGTGGAGCATCTGGTCGCATTGGGTCACCAGCAAATCGCGCTGTTAGCGGGCCC
ATTAAGTTCTGTCTCGGCGCGTCTGCGTCTGGCTGGCTGGCATAAATATCTCACTCGCAATCAAATTCAG
CCGATAGCGGAACGGGAAGGCGACTGGAGTGCCATGTCCGGTTTTCAACAAACCATGCAAATGCTGAATG
AGGGCATCGTTCCCACTGCGATGCTGGTTGCCAACGATCAGATGGCGCTGGGCGCAATGCGCGCCATTAC
CGAGTCCGGGCTGCGCGTTGGTGCGGATATCTCGGTAGTGGGATACGACGATACCGAGGACAGCTCATGT
TATATCCCGCCGTTAACCACCATCAAACAGGATTTTCGCCTGCTGGGGCAAACCAGCGTGGACCGCTTGC
TGCAACTCTCTCAGGGCCAGGCGGTGAAGGGCAATCAGCTGTTGCCCGTGTCACTGGTGAAAAGAAAAAC
CACTAGTGGATCGGAATTCGCCAATTTTAATCAAAGTGGGAATATTGCTGATAGCTCATTGTCCTTCACT
TTCACTAACAGTAGCAACGGTCCGAACCTCATAACAACTCAAACAAATTCTCAAGCGCTTTCACAACCAA
TTGCCTCCTCTAACGTTCATGATAACTTCATGAATAATGAAATCACGGCTAGTAAAATTGATGATGGTAA
TAATTCAAAACCACTGTCACCTGGTTGGACGGACCAAACTGCGTATAACGCGTTTGGAATCACTACAGGG
ATGTTTAATACCACTACAATGGATGATGTATATAACTATCTATTCGATGATGAAGATACCCCACCAAACC
CAAAAAAAGAGTAA
Features (pLannotate 1.2.2; 9 found; start..end, strand, type, name):
     18..75      +  terminator     his operon terminator: This putative transcriptin terminator from the E. coli his operon has a 2-bp deletion introduced during synthesis. Its efficiency has not been determined.
    270..858     -  rep_origin     ori: high-copy-number ColE1/pMB1/pBR322/pUC origin of replication
   1041..1135    -  terminator     lambda t0 terminator: transcription terminator from phage lambda
   1159..1815    -  CDS            cat: CAT_ECOLX - Experimental evidence at protein level: Swiss-Prot protein existence level 1. This enzyme is an effector of chloramphenicol resistance in bacteria. From Escherichia coli. This protein is used as a marker in many commonly used cloning vectors, such as pACYC184.
   1816..1913    -  promoter       cat promoter: promoter of the E. coli cat gene encoding chloramphenicol acetyltransferase
   1999..2042    -  terminator     bacterial terminator: putative bacterial transcription terminator
   2059..2931    +  CDS            Nr3c1 (fragment): GCR_RAT - Also known as Grl. Experimental evidence at protein level: Swiss-Prot protein existence level 1. [Isoform A]: Has transcriptional activation and repression activity. Mediates glucocorticoid-induced apoptosis. Promotes accurate chromosome segregation during mitosis. May act as a tumor suppressor. May play a negative role in adipogenesis through the regulation of lipolytic and antilipogenic gene expression. From Rattus norvegicus (Rat).
   2941..3924    +  CDS            lacI (fragment): LACI_ECOLI - Experimental evidence at protein level: Swiss-Prot protein existence level 1. Repressor of the lactose operon. Binds allolactose as an inducer. From Escherichia coli (strain K12).
   3940..4284    +  CDS            GAL4 activation domain: activation domain of the GAL4 transcriptional activator; Saccharomyces cerevisiae GAL4 (truncated)
