[The description below was written by a language model from this plasmid's Addgene catalogue record and pLannotate feature annotations shown in this document.]
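Description:
lvl0 LhGR is a Level 0 standard-part plasmid from the Mobius Assembly for Plant Systems toolkit, carrying a codon-optimized synthetic coding sequence for the LhGR transactivator in the small mUAV storage vector. Although catalogued as a plant expression vector, the plasmid as annotated contains no plant promoter, plant terminator or T-DNA borders. It is a coding-sequence part meant to be combined with regulatory parts in higher-level assemblies rather than expressed directly. The backbone is propagated in E. coli through a high-copy ColE1/pUC-type origin and selected with chloramphenicol via a cat gene driven by its own promoter. Bacterial terminators (a his operon terminator, lambda t0 and another putative terminator) flank the backbone elements and insulate the cloning site from read-through transcription. The insert was introduced through AarI sites, which were destroyed during cloning.

The roughly 2.2 kb insert encodes a three-part fusion protein. The feature table shows a fragment of the rat glucocorticoid receptor (Nr3c1) first, followed by a fragment of the E. coli LacI repressor and then the activation domain of yeast GAL4. In this design LacI provides sequence-specific DNA binding to lac operator sites, GAL4 provides transcriptional activation, and the glucocorticoid receptor portion makes activity dependent on ligand, so that the fusion is held inactive until a glucocorticoid such as dexamethasone is supplied. The record describes it as the transactivator component of a dexamethasone-inducible system. In use it would be paired with a separate target gene placed under an operator-containing responsive promoter, which is not part of this plasmid, to give chemically controlled gene expression in plants.
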