Addgene plasmid #153408: lvl0 LhGR
Purpose: Dex inducible system trans activator
Depositing lab: Naomi Nakayama. Depositing organization: University of Edinburgh. Publication: Mobius Assembly for Plant Systems highlights promoter-terminator interaction in gene regulation. Andreou , Andreas I., Nirkko, Jessica , Ochoa-Villarreal, Marisol , Nakayama, Naomi. bioRxiv, March 31, 2021 10.1101/2021.03.31.437819.
Backbone
  Vector backbone: mUAV
  Backbone size w/o insert (bp): 2053
  Vector type: Plant Expression
Growth in bacteria
  Bacterial resistance: Chloramphenicol, 25 μg/mL
  Growth temperature: 37°C
  Growth strain: DH5alpha
  Copy number: High Copy
Gene/Insert
  Gene/Insert name: LhGR CDS
  Species: Synthetic
  Insert size (bp): 2231
  Mutation: Codon optimized
  Cloning method: Restriction Enzyme; 5′ cloning site AarI (destroyed during cloning); 3′ cloning site AarI (destroyed during cloning)
  Sequencing primers: 5′ tgccacctgacgtctaagaa; 3′ attaccgcctttgagtgagc
Terms and licenses: Academic/Nonprofit Terms; Industry Terms: Not Available to Industry
How to cite: lvl0 LhGR was a gift from Naomi Nakayama (Addgene plasmid # 153408 ; http://n2t.net/addgene:153408 ; RRID:Addgene_153408)
